>Addgene plasmid #205545 | pFH2.100_PB-EPN11-T2A-eGFP-PGK-Blast | addgene full sequence | sequence record 408274 | Addgene NGS Result
GCAGCTAGATTAACCCTAGAAAGATAGTCTGCGTAAAATTGACGCATGCATTCTTGAAATATTGCTCTCT
CTTTCTAAATAGCGCGAATCCGTCGCTGTGCATTTAGGACATCTCAGTCGCCGCTTGGAGCTCCCGTGAG
GCGTGCTTGTCAATGCGGTAAGTGTCACTGATTTTGAACTATAACAACCGCGTGAGTCAAAATGACGCAT
GATTATCTTTTACGTGACTTTTAAGATTTAACTCATACGATAATTATATTGTTATTTCGTGTTCTACTTA
CGTGATAACTTATTATATATATATTTTCTTGTTATAGATATCCTTGAGGGACAGCCCCCCCCCAAAGCCC
CCAGGGATGTAATTACGTCCCTCCCCCGCTAGGGGGCAGCAGCGAGCCGCCCGGGGCTCCGCTCCGGTCC
GGCGCTCCCCCCGCATCCCCGAGCCGGCAGCGTGCGGGGACAGCCCGGGCACGGGGAAGGTGGCACGGGA
TCGCTTTCCTCTGAACGCTTCTCGCTGCTCTTTGAGCCTGCAGACACCTGGGGGGATACGGGGAAAAATC
GATTAACTATAACGGTCCTAAGGTAGCGAACACCTGCGCTCGAGCGACGTCGAGGGCCTATTTCCCATGA
TTCCTTCATATTTGCATATACGATACAAGGCTGTTAGAGAGATAATTGGAATTAATTTGACTGTAAACAC
AAAGATATTAGTACAAAATACGTGACGTAGAAAGTAATAATTTCTTGGGTAGTTTGCAGTTTTAAAATTA
TGTTTTAAAATGGACTATCATATGCTTACCGTAACTTGAAAGTATTTCGATTTCTTGGCTTTATATATCT
TGTGGAAAGGACGAAACACCGACCAGGTGGGCCCACGCGTTTTTTTCACCTGCATTACCCTGTTATCCCT
AGGATCTGCGATCGCTCCGGTGCCCGTCAGTGGGCAGAGCGCACATCGCCCACAGTCCCCGAGAAGTTGG
GGGGAGGGGTCGGCAATTGAACGGGTGCCTAGAGAAGGTGGCGCGGGGTAAACTGGGAAAGTGATGTCGT
GTACTGGCTCCGCCTTTTTCCCGAGGGTGGGGGAGAACCGTATATAAGTGCAGTAGTCGCCGTGAACGTT
CTTTTTCGCAACGGGTTTGCCGCCAGAACACAGCTGAAGCTTCGAGGGGCTCGCATCTCTCCTTCACGCG
CCCGCCGCCCTACCTGAGGCCGCCATCCACGCCGGTTGAGTCGCGTTCTGCCGCCTCCCGCCTGTGGTGC
CTCCTGAACTGCGTCCGCCGTCTAGGTAAGTTTAAAGCTCAGGTCGAGACCGGGCCTTTGTCCGGCGCTC
CCTTGGAGCCTACCTAGACTCAGCCGGCTCTCCACGCTTTGCCTGACCCTGCTTGCTCAACTCTACGTCT
TTGTTTCGTTTTCTGTTCTGCGCCGTTACAGATCCAAGCTGTGACCGGCGCCTACGCTAGCGGATCCGCC
ACCATGGGTTGTATCAAGAGCAAGCGCAAGGATAATTTGAACCTGCAGTCTCGTCCGGAACCGACCGCAC
CGCCGGAAGAATCTTTCCGTTCTGGTGTTGAAACCACCACGCCACCGCAAAAACAGGAGCCGATCGACAA
AGAACTGTACCCGCTGACCTCTCTGCGTTCTCTGTTCGGTAACGACCCGTCTTCTCAGAAGATCGAAGAG
CTGTTCAAGAAACACAAGATCGTTGCCGTGCTGCGTGCCAATAGTGTGGAAGAAGCGAAAAAGAAAGCGC
TGGCGGTTTTCCTGGGCGGCGTTCATCTGATTGAAATTACCTTTACCGTGCCGGATGCGGATACCGTGAT
TAAGGAACTGAGCTTTCTGAAGGAAATGGGCGCGATTATTGGTGCGGGCACCGTGACCAGCGTGGAGCAG
TGCCGTAAAGCGGTGGAAAGTGGCGCCGAGTTCATTGTGAGTCCGCACCTGGACGAGGAAATTAGCCAAT
TTTGCAAGGAGAAGGGTGTGTTCTATATGCCAGGCGTTATGACCCCGACCGAACTGGTGAAAGCCATGAA
ACTGGGCCATACCATCTTAAAACTGTTTCCGGGTGAGGTGGTGGGTCCGCAGTTTGTTAAAGCGATGAAA
GGTCCGTTTCCGAATGTGAAATTTGTGCCAACCGGCGGTGTTAATCTGGACAATGTGTGCGAATGGTTCA
AAGCGGGCGTGCTGGCCGTGGGCGTGGGCAGCGCGTTAGTGAAAGGCACCCCGGTGGAAGTGGCGGAAAA
GGCCAAGGCGTTCGTTGAGAAGATTCGTGGCTGCACCGAACAGAAGCTGATCTCCGAAGAAGACCTGGGA
TCGGGAGAGGGCAGAGGAAGTCTGCTAACATGCGGTGACGTCGAGGAGAATCCTGGCCCAATGAGCAAGG
GCGAGGAGCTGTTCACCGGGGTGGTGCCCATCCTGGTCGAGCTGGACGGCGACGTAAACGGCCACAAGTT
CAGCGTGTCCGGCGAGGGCGAGGGCGATGCCACCTACGGCAAGCTGACCCTGAAGTTCATCTGCACCACC
GGCAAGCTGCCCGTGCCCTGGCCCACCCTCGTGACCACCCTGACCTACGGCGTGCAGTGCTTCAGCCGCT
ACCCCGACCACATGAAGCAGCACGACTTCTTCAAGTCCGCCATGCCCGAAGGCTACGTCCAGGAGCGCAC
CATCTTCTTCAAGGACGACGGCAACTACAAGACCCGCGCCGAGGTGAAGTTCGAGGGCGACACCCTGGTG
AACCGCATCGAGCTGAAGGGCATCGACTTCAAGGAGGACGGCAACATCCTGGGGCACAAGCTGGAGTACA
ACTACAACAGCCACAACGTCTATATCATGGCCGACAAGCAGAAGAACGGCATCAAGGTGAACTTCAAGAT
CCGCCACAACATCGAGGACGGCAGCGTGCAGCTCGCCGACCACTACCAGCAGAACACCCCCATCGGCGAC
GGCCCCGTGCTGCTGCCCGACAACCACTACCTGAGCACCCAGTCCGCCCTGAGCAAAGACCCCAACGAGA
AGCGCGATCACATGGTCCTGCTGGAGTTCGTGACCGCCGCCGGGATCACTCACGGCATGGACGAGCTGTA
CAAGTAAGCGGCCGCGTCGACGACTCTAGATCATAATCAGCCATACCACATTTGTAGAGGTTTTACTTGC
TTTAAAAAACCTCCCACACCTCCCCCTGAACCTGAAACATAAAATGAATGCAATTGTTGTTGTTAACTTG
TTTATTGCAGCTTATAATGGTTACAAATAAAGCAATAGCATCACAAATTTCACAAATAAAGCATTTTTTT
CACTGCATTCTAGTTGTGGTTTGTCCAAACTCATCAATGTATCTTAAGCGCCGGCGCTACACAAGTGGCC
TCTGGCCTCGCACACATTCCACATCCACCGGTAGGCGCCAACCGGCTCCGTTCTTTGGTGGCCCCTTCGC
GCCACCTTCTACTCCTCCCCTAGTCAGGAAGTTCCCCCCCGCCCCGCAGCTCGCGTCGTGCAGGACGTGA
CAAATGGAAGTAGCACGTCTCACTAGTCTCGTGCAGATGGACAGCACCGCTGAGCAATGGAAGCGGGTAG
GCCTTTGGGGCAGCGGCCAATAGCAGCTTTGCTCCTTCGCTTTCTGGGCTCAGAGGCTGGGAAGGGGTGG
GTCCGGGGGCGGGCTCAGGGGCGGGCTCAGGGGCGGGGCGGGCGCCCGAAGGTCCTCCGGAGGCCCGGCA
TTCTGCACGCTTCAAAAGCGCACGTCTGCCGCGCTGTTCTCCTCTTCCTCATCTCCGGGCCTTTCGACCT
GCAGCCCAAGCTTACCATGGGTACCGCCACCATGGCCAAGCCTTTGTCTCAAGAAGAATCCACCCTCATT
GAAAGAGCAACGGCTACAATCAACAGCATCCCCATCTCTGAAGATTACAGCGTCGCCAGCGCAGCTCTCT
CTAGCGACGGCCGCATCTTCACTGGTGTCAATGTATATCATTTTACTGGGGGACCTTGTGCAGAACTCGT
GGTGCTGGGCACTGCTGCTGCTGCGGCAGCTGGCAACCTGACTTGTATCGTCGCGATCGGAAATGAGAAC
AGGGGCATCTTGAGCCCCTGCGGACGGTGCCGACAGGTGCTTCTCGATCTGCATCCTGGGATCAAAGCCA
TAGTGAAGGACAGTGATGGACAGCCGACGGCAGTTGGGATTCGTGAATTGCTGCCCTCTGGTTATGTGTG
GGAGGGCTAAGGTCACCCGCGCGCGGACTGTGCCTTCTAGTTGCCAGCCATCTGTTGTTTGCCCCTCCCC
CGTGCCTTCCTTGACCCTGGAAGGTGCCACTCCCACTGTCCTTTCCTAATAAAATGAGGAAATTGCATCG
CATTGTCTGAGTAGGTGTCATTCTATTCTGGGGGGTGGGGTGGGGCAGGACAGCAAGGGGGAGGATTGGG
AAGACAATAGCAGGCATGCTGGGGATGCGGTGGGCTCTATGGTTCGAACCAGTACGATGGTTTTCCCCGT
ATCCCCCCAGGTGTCTGCAGGCTCAAAGAGCAGCGAGAAGCGTTCAGAGGAAAGCGATCCCGTGCCACCT
TCCCCGTGCCCGGGCTGTCCCCGCACGCTGCCGGCTCGGGGATGCGGGGGGAGCGCCGGACCGGAGCGGA
GCCCCGGGCGGCTCGCTGCTGCCCCCTAGCGGGGGAGGGACGTAATTACATCCCTGGGGGCTTTGGGGGG
GGGCTGTCCCTGATAAAAGTTTTGTTACTTTATAGAAGAAATTTTGAGTTTTTGTTTTTTTTTAATAAAT
AAATAAACATAAATAAATTGTTTGTTGAATTTATTATTAGTATGTAAGTGTAAATATAATAAAACTTAAT
ATCTATTCAAATTAATAAATAAACCTCGATATACAGACCGATAAAACACATGCGTCAATTTTACGCATGA
TTATCTTTAACGTACGTCACAATATGATTATCTTTCTAGGGTTAATCTAGCTGCGGCGCGCCATCAGGAT
CATATCGTCGGGTCTTTTTTCCGGCTCAGTCATCGCCCAAGCTGGCGCTATCTGGGCATCGGGGAGGAAG
AAGCCCGTGCCTTTTCCCGCGAGGTTGAAGCGGCATGGAAAGAGTTTGCCGAGGATGACTGCTGCTGCAT
TGACGTTGAGCGAAAACGCACGTTTACCATGATGATTCGGGAAGGTGTGGCCATGCACGCCTTTAACGGT
GAACTGTTCGTTCAGGCCACCTGGGATACCAGTTCGTCGCGGCTTTTCCGGACACAGTTCCGGATGGTCA
GCCCGAAGCGCATCAGCAACCCGAACAATACCGGCGACAGCCGGAACTGCCGTGCCGGTGTGCAGATTAA
TGACAGCGGTGCGGCGCTGGGATATTACGTCAGCGAGGACGGGTATCCTGGCTGGATGCCGCAGAAATGG
ACATGGATACCCCGTGAGTTACCCGGCGGGCGCGCTTGGCGTAATCATGGTCATAGCTGTTTCCTGTGTG
AAATTGTTATCCGCTCACAATTCCACACAACATACGAGCCGGAAGCATAAAGTGTAAAGCCTGGGGTGCC
TAATGAGTGAGCTAACTCACATTAATTGCGTTGCGCTCACTGCCCGCTTTCCAGTCGGGAAACCTGTCGT
GCCAGCTGCATTAATGAATCGGCCAACGCGCGGGGAGAGGCGGTTTGCGTATTGGGCGCTCTTCCGCTTC
CTCGCTCACTGACTCGCTGCGCTCGGTCGTTCGGCTGCGGCGAGCGGTATCAGCTCACTCAAAGGCGGTA
ATACGGTTATCCACAGAATCAGGGGATAACGCAGGAAAGAACATGTGAGCAAAAGGCCAGCAAAAGGCCA
GGAACCGTAAAAAGGCCGCGTTGCTGGCGTTTTTCCATAGGCTCCGCCCCCCTGACGAGCATCACAAAAA
TCGACGCTCAAGTCAGAGGTGGCGAAACCCGACAGGACTATAAAGATACCAGGCGTTTCCCCCTGGAAGC
TCCCTCGTGCGCTCTCCTGTTCCGACCCTGCCGCTTACCGGATACCTGTCCGCCTTTCTCCCTTCGGGAA
GCGTGGCGCTTTCTCATAGCTCACGCTGTAGGTATCTCAGTTCGGTGTAGGTCGTTCGCTCCAAGCTGGG
CTGTGTGCACGAACCCCCCGTTCAGCCCGACCGCTGCGCCTTATCCGGTAACTATCGTCTTGAGTCCAAC
CCGGTAAGACACGACTTATCGCCACTGGCAGCAGCCACTGGTAACAGGATTAGCAGAGCGAGGTATGTAG
GCGGTGCTACAGAGTTCTTGAAGTGGTGGCCTAACTACGGCTACACTAGAAGAACAGTATTTGGTATCTG
CGCTCTGCTGAAGCCAGTTACCTTCGGAAAAAGAGTTGGTAGCTCTTGATCCGGCAAACAAACCACCGCT
GGTAGCGGTGGTTTTTTTGTTTGCAAGCAGCAGATTACGCGCAGAAAAAAAGGATCTCAAGAAGATCCTT
TGATCTTTTCTACGGGGTCTGACGCTCAGTGGAACGAAAACTCACGTTAAGGGATTTTGGTCATGAGATT
ATCAAAAAGGATCTTCACCTAGATCCTTTTAAATTAAAAATGAAGTTTTAAATCAATCTAAAGTATATAT
GAGTAAACTTGGTCTGACAGTCAGAAGAACTCGTCAAGAAGGCGATAGAAGGCGATGCGCTGCGAATCGG
GAGCGGCGATACCGTAAAGCACGAGGAAGCGGTCAGCCCATTCGCCGCCAAGCTCTTCAGCAATATCACG
GGTAGCCAACGCTATGTCCTGATAGCGGTCCGCCACACCCAGCCGGCCACAGTCGATGAATCCAGAAAAG
CGGCCATTTTCCACCATGATATTCGGCAAGCAGGCATCGCCATGGGTCACGACGAGATCCTCGCCGTCGG
GCATGCTCGCCTTGAGCCTGGCGAACAGTTCGGCTGGCGCGAGCCCCTGATGCTCTTCGTCCAGATCATC
CTGATCGACAAGACCGGCTTCCATCCGAGTACGTGCTCGCTCGATGCGATGTTTCGCTTGGTGGTCGAAT
GGGCAGGTAGCCGGATCAAGCGTATGCAGCCGCCGCATTGCATCAGCCATGATGGATACTTTCTCGGCAG
GAGCAAGGTGAGATGACAGGAGATCCTGCCCCGGCACTTCGCCCAATAGCAGCCAGTCCCTTCCCGCTTC
AGTGACAACGTCGAGCACAGCTGCGCAAGGAACGCCCGTCGTGGCCAGCCACGATAGCCGCGCTGCCTCG
TCTTGCAGTTCATTCAGGGCACCGGACAGGTCGGTCTTGACAAAAAGAACCGGGCGCCCCTGCGCTGACA
GCCGGAACACGGCGGCATCAGAGCAGCCGATTGTCTGTTGTGCCCAGTCATAGCCGAATAGCCTCTCCAC
CCAAGCGGCCGGAGAACCTGCGTGCAATCCATCTTGTTCAATCATACTCTTCCTTTTTCAATATTATTGA
AGCATTTATCAGGGTTATTGTCTCATGAGCGGATACATATTTGAATGTATTTAGAAAAATAAACAAATAG
GGGTTCCGCGCACATTTCCCCGAAAAGTGCCACCTAAATTGTAAGCGTTAATATTTTGTTAAAATTCGCG
TTAAATTTTTGTTAAATCAGCTCATTTTTTAACCAATAGGCCGAAATCGGCAAAATCCCTTATAAATCAA
AAGAATAGACCGAGATAGGGT
[37 nt withheld, positions 7652-7688]
AAAGAACGTGGACTCCAACGTCAAAGG
[49 nt withheld, positions 7716-7764]
T
[91 nt withheld, positions 7766-7856]
G
[124 nt withheld, positions 7858-7981]
CCCATTCGCCATTCAGGCTGCGCAACTGTTGGGAAGGGCGATCGGTGCGGGCCTCTTCGCTATTACGCCA
GCTGGCGAAAGGGGGATGTGCTGCAAGGCGATTAAGTTGGGTAACGCCAGGGTTTTCCCAGTCACGACGT
TGTAAAACGACGGCCAGTGAGCGCGCCTCGTTCATTCACGTTTTTGAACCCGTGGAGGACGGGCAGACTC
GCGGTGCAAATGTGTTTTACAGCGTGATGGAGCAGATGAAGATGCTCGACACGCTGCAGAACACGAGCTC
CACCGCGGGGCGCGCC
Features (pLannotate 1.2.2; 21 found; start..end, strand, type, name):
    612..852     +  promoter       U6 promoter: RNA polymerase III promoter for human U6 snRNA
    942..1153    +  promoter       EF-1α core promoter: core promoter for human elongation factor EF-1α
   1166..1434    +  LTR            5' LTR (truncated): truncated 5' long terminal repeat (LTR) from human T-cell leukemia virus (HTLV) type 1
   1513..1668    +  CDS            gag (fragment): GAG_HV1H2 - Experimental evidence at protein level: Swiss-Prot protein existence level 1. [p6-gag]: Plays a role in budding of the assembled particle by interacting with the host class E VPS proteins TSG101 and PDCD6IP/AIP1. From Human immunodeficiency virus type 1 group M subtype B (isolate HXB2) (HIV-1).
   2371..3084    +  CDS            GFP (S65T): GFP (S65T) is a basic (constitutively fluorescent) green fluorescent protein published in 1995, derived from Aequorea victoria.
   3109..3192    +  CDS            large T antigen (fragment): large T antigen from SV40 (simian virus 40)
   3215..3336    +  polyA_signal   SV40 poly(A) signal: SV40 polyadenylation signal
   3343..3776    +  promoter       PGK promoter (fragment): mouse phosphoglycerate kinase 1 promoter
   3812..4210    +  CDS            BSD: blasticidin S deaminase; Aspergillus terreus BSD; confers resistance to blasticidin
   4228..4452    +  polyA_signal   bGH poly(A) signal: bovine growth hormone polyadenylation signal
   4887..5426    +  CDS            B (fragment): PORTL_LAMBD - Experimental evidence at protein level: Swiss-Prot protein existence level 1. Forms the portal vertex of the capsid (PubMed:6228056, PubMed:6232391). This portal plays critical roles in head assembly, genome packaging, neck/tail attachment, and genome ejection (Probable). The portal protein multimerizes as a single ring-shaped homododecamer arranged around a central channel (PubMed:6232391). Binds to the terminase subunits to form the packaging machine (PubMed:7799432). From Escherichia phage lambda (Bacteriophage lambda).
   5464..5480    -  protein_bind   lac operator: The lac repressor binds to the lac operator to inhibit transcription in E. coli. This inhibition can be relieved by adding lactose or isopropyl-β-D-thiogalactopyranoside (IPTG). lac repressor encoded by lacI
   5488..5518    -  promoter       lac promoter: promoter for the E. coli lac operon
   5533..5554    -  protein_bind   CAP binding site: CAP binding activates transcription in the presence of cAMP. E. coli catabolite activator protein
   5567..5659    -  CDS            lacI (fragment): lac repressor; lacI; The lac repressor binds to the lac operator to inhibit transcription in E. coli. This inhibition can be relieved by adding lactose or isopropyl-β-D-thiogalactopyranoside (IPTG).
   5842..6430    -  rep_origin     ori: high-copy-number ColE1/pMB1/pBR322/pUC origin of replication
   6601..7395    -  CDS            NeoR/KanR: aminoglycoside phosphotransferase from Tn5; aph(3')-II (or nptII); confers resistance to neomycin, kanamycin, and G418 (Geneticin®)
   7396..7500    -  promoter       AmpR promoter: bla
   7553..7981    -  rep_origin     f1 ori (sequence partly withheld): f1 bacteriophage origin of replication; arrow indicates direction of (+) strand synthesis
   7986..8141    -  CDS            lacZα (fragment): LacZα fragment of β-galactosidase; lacZ fragment
   8143..8256    +  CDS            B (fragment): PORTL_LAMBD - Experimental evidence at protein level: Swiss-Prot protein existence level 1. Forms the portal vertex of the capsid (PubMed:6228056, PubMed:6232391). This portal plays critical roles in head assembly, genome packaging, neck/tail attachment, and genome ejection (Probable). The portal protein multimerizes as a single ring-shaped homododecamer arranged around a central channel (PubMed:6232391). Binds to the terminase subunits to form the packaging machine (PubMed:7799432). From Escherichia phage lambda (Bacteriophage lambda).
