[The description below was written by a language model from this plasmid's Addgene catalogue record and pLannotate feature annotations shown in this document.]
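Description:
pFH2.100_PB-EPN11-T2A-eGFP-PGK-Blast is an 8,277 nt mammalian expression plasmid built on the ePB2 piggyBac backbone, intended for transposase-mediated stable integration of its cargo into mammalian cell genomes. In bacteria it is maintained through a high-copy ColE1/pUC-type origin and selected with kanamycin via a Tn5 aminoglycoside phosphotransferase gene driven by the bla promoter. An f1 origin and remnants of lac/lacZα cloning sequence are also present. The automated annotation did not label the piggyBac terminal repeats, so their positions cannot be given from the feature table. It did flag lambda phage-derived fragments in the backbone, which may be stuffer sequence.

The main cassette uses an EF-1α core promoter followed by the HTLV-1 5′ LTR fragment, a composite arrangement commonly used for strong constitutive expression, to drive EPN11, a synthetic insert. The only annotated part of this coding region is a fragment matching HIV-1 Gag p6, the late domain that recruits TSG101 and ALIX to promote budding. The rest of EPN11 is unannotated, and the record does not describe its composition further. EPN11 is joined by a T2A self-cleaving peptide to eGFP, so green fluorescence reports expression without a fused tag, and the transcript ends at an SV40 polyadenylation signal. Downstream, a mouse PGK promoter drives blasticidin S deaminase with a bGH poly(A) signal, allowing blasticidin selection of integrants. A U6 promoter is annotated upstream of the EF-1α element, but no associated small RNA is recorded. The plasmid comes from work on engineered RNA export from living cells, and its stated purpose is co-expression of EPN11-T2A-eGFP with the blasticidin marker.
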