Addgene plasmid #205545: pFH2.100_PB-EPN11-T2A-eGFP-PGK-Blast
Purpose: Express EPN11-T2A-eGFP and blasticidin resistance marker
Depositing lab: Michael Elowitz. Depositing organization: California Institute of Technology. Publication: Engineering RNA export for measurement and manipulation of living cells. Horns F, Martinez JA, Fan C, Haque M, Linton JM, Tobin V, Santat L, Maggiolo AO, Bjorkman PJ, Lois C, Elowitz MB. Cell. 2023 Jul 10:S0092-8674(23)00689-X. doi: 10.1016/j.cell.2023.06.013. PubMed 37437570.
Backbone
  Vector backbone: ePB2
  Vector type: Mammalian Expression ; Piggybac
  Selectable markers: Blasticidin ; eGFP
Growth in bacteria
  Bacterial resistance: Kanamycin, 50 μg/mL
  Growth temperature: 30°C
  Growth strain: NEB Stable
  Copy number: High Copy
Gene/Insert
  Gene/Insert name: EPN11
  Species: Synthetic
  Mutation: WT
  Promoter: EF1
  Cloning method: Restriction Enzyme; 5′ cloning site unknown (unknown if destroyed); 3′ cloning site unknown (unknown if destroyed)
Terms and licenses: Academic/Nonprofit Terms; Industry Terms: Not Available to Industry
How to cite: pFH2.100_PB-EPN11-T2A-eGFP-PGK-Blast was a gift from Michael Elowitz (Addgene plasmid # 205545 ; http://n2t.net/addgene:205545 ; RRID:Addgene_205545)
